>Addgene plasmid #234066 | pHR_CMV_MeltNLS/NES-40-mCherry | addgene full sequence | sequence record 467631 | Addgene NGS Result
TGATAGTAGGAGGCTTGGTAGGTTTAAGAATAGTTTTTGCTGTACTTTCTATAGTGAATAGAGTTAGGCA
GGGATATTCACCATTATCGTTTCAGACCCACCTCCCAACCCCGAGGGGACCCGACAGGCCCGAAGGAATA
GAAGAAGAAGGTGGAGAGAGAGACAGAGACAGATCCATTCGATTAGTGAACGGATCTCGACGGTATCGCC
AAATGGCAGTATTCATCCACAATTTTAAAAGAAAAGGGGGGATTGGGGGGTACAGTGCAGGGGAAAGAAT
AGTAGACATAATAGCAACAGACATACAAACTAAAGAATTACAAAAACAAATTACAAAAATTCAAAATTTT
CGGGTTTATTACAGGGACAGCAGAGATCCAGTTTGGATCGATAAGCTTGATATCGAATTCAGCCCATATA
TGGAGTTCCGCGTTACATAACTTACGGTAAATGGCCCGCCTGGCTGACCGCCCAACGACCCCCGCCCATT
GACGTCAATAATGACGTATGTTCCCATAGTAACGCCAATAGGGACTTTCCATTGACGTCAATGGGTGGAG
TATTTACGGTAAACTGCCCACTTGGCAGTACATCAAGTGTATCATATGCCAAGTACGCCCCCTATTGACG
TCAATGACGGTAAATGGCCCGCCTGGCATTATGCCCAGTACATGACCTTATGGGACTTTCCTACTTGGCA
GTACATCTACGTATTAGTCATCGCTATTACCATGGTGATGCGGTTTTGGCAGTACATCAATGGGCGTGGA
TAGCGGTTTGACTCACGGGGATTTCCAAGTCTCCACCCCATTGACGTCAATGGGAGTTTGTTTTGGCACC
AAAATCAACGGGACTTTCCAAAATGTCGTAACAACTCCGCCCCATTGACGCAAATGGGCGGTAGGCGTGT
ACGGTGGGAGGTCTATATAAGCAGAGCTGGTTTAGTGAACCGTCAGATCCGCTAGCGCTACGCGTGCCAC
CATGGCCGGCTCTAACGGAAATGGCCTGGGCCTGTCCTCTGCCGGCAACTTCGCCGATTTCTTTAGCTCC
GAGGTGTTTTATATCGTGCTGCACAATCCCACCACAGCCCACAGATTCCTGAAGTTTTGCCAGAGCAGGG
CCTGTTCCGAGAACCTGGAGTTTCTGCAGAAGATCGACGAGTACAATAGGCTGATCGATGAGGCCACACG
CCTGCTGTCTACCATCTACAGCACATACGTGAGCAGCGAGGCCCCTAAGCAGATCAACATCTCTAATAGC
CACGCCAGGCGCCTGAGCCACGACATCAAGGGAGCAACCCACAACGTGCTGCCCGGCCTGGAGGATATCT
TCAATGGCTCCCAGGAGCAGATCGAGAAGCTGCTGGCCTCTGACCTGTATCCTAGATTTGTGAAGCACCA
GGTGACCGCATCCGCCACAATGGCCCTGGCAAACGACAAGGAGAGGTACCCAGGCCTGGGCGATTGCTTC
TGTCTGACAGACCCACGGAGAGCCGATAATCCCATCGTGTTCGCAAGCGACGGATTCGTGAGCGTGACCG
GCTATTCCCGCTCTGATATCATCCCAAGGAACGCCCGCTTCCTGCAGGGCAGCTTTACCGACCGGCAGGC
CACAAAGAGGCTGCGCACCTCCATCGAGAATCGCGAGGAGACAGTGGAGCTGCTGCTGAACTATCGGAAG
AATGGCGATCCCTTTTGGAACCTGCTGTACGTGTCCCCTCTGCTGGACGGCAATGGCGATGTGAGATTCT
TTCTGGGCGGCAATATCAACTGTTCTACCACAATCCACAGCCGGACCGACGTGCTGAGAATCCTGAGCCT
GAACGACGAGGATACAGGCTCCTTCATCGAGGGCTCTAATAAGACCCCCAGCGTGCGGTCCAAGGAGTCT
AACAATGCCTCCAACTATGGCAAGACATCCTTCTTTAAGTCTTTTAAGAAGTACAAGGCCAATACCGTGG
AGATCAGAGACGAGGCCGGCATGGAGGGCGAGCTGATCGATAGGATCGGCAAGCTGCAGTTCAAGACACA
GGTGGAGGAGTTTTACACCGCCTATTCTAAGTACCTGGTGCTGAGCTATCAGCCACAGTCCCAGAACCTG
ATCGTGAAGTACTTCAGCCCCGGCATCGTGGATATGCTGAACCTGAATATGCCTAATGGCCTGGTGGCCC
CAATCGTGGACAAGGATATCTTCAAGGTGCTGACAGAGCACTCCCCTTCCTCTGTGCCACGGACCTTTAA
GAACGTGGTGAGGGAAGGCATCAAAGCAGGCAGGGCCGTGTCTGTGGAGACAGGCCTGCTGACAGGCATC
GAGGAGATCAAGAAGTCTCAGAACATCTTCAGCGGCACCACAGCCAATCGGGAGAGAGGCTGGAAGAAGG
CCGAGGAGAAGTACGTGTGCCACTTTACCCCCTGTAAGGATGAGATGGGCAGGGTCGGCTGGGTGGTGCT
GACTGTCGCTCCTAAACTGGAAAGATTTGAATTCGGTGGTGGATCAGGTGGAGGATCTGATTCTTCCCCT
GGACGAAAGAAATTTCCGTTGAAGATCTTTAAGAAACCACTGAAGAAGGGTGGAGGAAGCGGCGGCGGTT
CTATGGTGAGCAAGGGCGAGGAGGATAACATGGCCATCATCAAGGAGTTCATGCGCTTCAAGGTGCACAT
GGAGGGCTCCGTGAACGGCCACGAGTTCGAGATCGAGGGCGAGGGCGAGGGCCGCCCCTACGAGGGCACC
CAGACCGCCAAGCTGAAGGTGACCAAGGGTGGCCCCCTGCCCTTCGCCTGGGACATCCTGTCCCCTCAGT
TCATGTACGGCTCCAAGGCCTACGTGAAGCACCCCGCCGACATCCCCGACTACTTGAAGCTGTCCTTCCC
CGAGGGCTTCAAGTGGGAGCGCGTGATGAACTTCGAGGACGGCGGCGTGGTGACCGTGACCCAGGACTCC
TCCCTGCAGGACGGCGAGTTCATCTACAAGGTGAAGCTGCGCGGCACCAACTTCCCCTCCGACGGCCCCG
TAATGCAGAAGAAGACCATGGGCTGGGAGGCCTCCTCCGAGCGGATGTACCCCGAGGACGGCGCCCTGAA
GGGCGAGATCAAGCAGAGGCTGAAGCTGAAGGACGGCGGCCACTACGACGCTGAGGTCAAGACCACCTAC
AAGGCCAAGAAGCCCGTGCAGCTGCCCGGCGCCTACAACGTCAACATCAAGTTGGACATCACCTCCCACA
ACGAGGACTACACCATCGTGGAACAGTACGAACGCGCCGAGGGCCGCCACTCCACCGGCGGCATGGACGA
GCTGTACAAGGGCTCTTCCCCGAAAAAGAAACGCAAAGTTGGCGGTGGATCTGGTGGCGGTTCTGGCATT
TTTGGCCTGGTGACCAACCTGGAAGAACTGGAAGTGGATTAATCTAGAGGGCCCGTTTAAACCCGGCGGC
CGCAACTCCCACCTGCAACATGCGTGACTGACTGAGGCCGCGACTCTAGAGTCGACCTGCAGGCATGCAA
GCTTGATATCAAGCTTATCGATAATCAACCTCTGGATTACAAAATTTGTGAAAGATTGACTGGTATTCTT
AACTATGTTGCTCCTTTTACGCTATGTGGATACGCTGCTTTAATGCCTTTGTATCATGCTATTGCTTCCC
GTATGGCTTTCATTTTCTCCTCCTTGTATAAATCCTGGTTGCTGTCTCTTTATGAGGAGTTGTGGCCCGT
TGTCAGGCAACGTGGCGTGGTGTGCACTGTGTTTGCTGACGCAACCCCCACTGGTTGGGGCATTGCCACC
ACCTGTCAGCTCCTTTCCGGGACTTTCGCTTTCCCCCTCCCTATTGCCACGGCGGAACTCATCGCCGCCT
GCCTTGCCCGCTGCTGGACAGGGGCTCGGCTGTTGGGCACTGACAATTCCGTGGTGTTGTCGGGGAAATC
ATCGTCCTTTCCTTGGCTGCTCGCCTGTGTTGCCACCTGGATTCTGCGCGGGACGTCCTTCTGCTACGTC
CCTTCGGCCCTCAATCCAGCGGACCTTCCTTCCCGCGGCCTGCTGCCGGCTCTGCGGCCTCTTCCGCGTC
TTCGCCTTCGCCCTCAGACGAGTCGGATCTCCCTTTGGGCCGCCTCCCCGCATCGATACCGTCGACCTCG
AGGGAATTAATTTGAGCTCGGTACCTTTAAGACCAATGACTTACAAGGCAGCTGTAGATCTTAGCCACTT
TTTAAAAGAAAAGGGGGGACTGGAAGGGCTAATTCACTCCCAACGAAGACAAGATCTGCTTTTTGCTTGT
ACTGGGTCTCTCTGGTTAGACCAGATCTGAGCCTGGGAGCTCTCTGGCTAACTAGGGAACCCACTGCTTA
AGCCTCAATAAAGCTTGCCTTGAGTGCTTCAAGTAGTGTGTGCCCGTCTGTTGTGTGACTCTGGTAACTA
GAGATCCCTCAGACCCTTTTAGTCAGTGTGGAAAATCTCTAGCAGCATCTAGAATTAATTCCGTGTATTC
TATAGTGTCACCTAAATCGTATGTGTATGATACATAAGGTTATGTATTAATTGTAGCCGCGTTCTAACGA
CAATATGTACAAGCCTAATTGTGTAGCATCTGGCTTACTGAAGCAGACCCTATCATCTCTCTCGTAAACT
GCCGTCAGAGTCGGTTTGGTTGGACGAACCTTCTGAGTTTCTGGTAACGCCGTCCCGCACCCGGAAATGG
TCAGCGAACCAATCAGCAGGGTCATCGCTAGCCAGATCCTCTACGCCGGACGCATCGTGGCCGGCATCAC
CGGCGCCACAGGTGCGGTTGCTGGCGCCTATATCGCCGACATCACCGATGGGGAAGATCGGGCTCGCCAC
TTCGGGCTCATGAGCGCTTGTTTCGGCGTGGGTATGGTGGCAGGCCCCGTGGCCGGGGGACTGTTGGGCG
CCATCTCCTTGCATGCACCATTCCTTGCGGCGGCGGTGCTCAACGGCCTCAACCTACTACTGGGCTGCTT
CCTAATGCAGGAGTCGCATAAGGGAGAGCGTCGAATGGTGCACTCTCAGTACAATCTGCTCTGATGCCGC
ATAGTTAAGCCAGCCCCGACACCCGCCAACACCCGCTGACGCGCCCTGACGGGCTTGTCTGCTCCCGGCA
TCCGCTTACAGACAAGCTGTGACCGTCTCCGGGAGCTGCATGTGTCAGAGGTTTTCACCGTCATCACCGA
AACGCGCGAGACGAAAGGGCCTCGTGATACGCCTATTTTTATAGGTTAATGTCATGATAATAATGGTTTC
TTAGACGTCAGGTGGCACTTTTCGGGGAAATGTGCGCGGAACCCCTATTTGTTTATTTTTCTAAATACAT
TCAAATATGTATCCGCTCATGAGACAATAACCCTGATAAATGCTTCAATAATATTGAAAAAGGAAGAGTA
TGAGTATTCAACATTTCCGTGTCGCCCTTATTCCCTTTTTTGCGGCATTTTGCCTTCCTGTTTTTGCTCA
CCCAGAAACGCTGGTGAAAGTAAAAGATGCTGAAGATCAGTTGGGTGCACGAGTGGGTTACATCGAACTG
GATCTCAACAGCGGTAAGATCCTTGAGAGTTTTCGCCCCGAAGAACGTTTTCCAATGATGAGCACTTTTA
AAGTTCTGCTATGTGGCGCGGTATTATCCCGTATTGACGCCGGGCAAGAGCAACTCGGTCGCCGCATACA
CTATTCTCAGAATGACTTGGTTGAGTACTCACCAGTCACAGAAAAGCATCTTACGGATGGCATGACAGTA
AGAGAATTATGCAGTGCTGCCATAACCATGAGTGATAACACTGCGGCCAACTTACTTCTGACAACGATCG
GAGGACCGAAGGAGCTAACCGCTTTTTTGCACAACATGGGGGATCATGTAACTCGCCTTGATCGTTGGGA
ACCGGAGCTGAATGAAGCCATACCAAACGACGAGCGTGACACCACGATGCCTGTAGCAATGGCAACAACG
TTGCGCAAACTATTAACTGGCGAACTACTTACTCTAGCTTCCCGGCAACAATTAATAGACTGGATGGAGG
CGGATAAAGTTGCAGGACCACTTCTGCGCTCGGCCCTTCCGGCTGGCTGGTTTATTGCTGATAAATCTGG
AGCCGGTGAGCGTGGGTCTCGCGGTATCATTGCAGCACTGGGGCCAGATGGTAAGCCCTCCCGTATCGTA
GTTATCTACACGACGGGGAGTCAGGCAACTATGGATGAACGAAATAGACAGATCGCTGAGATAGGTGCCT
CACTGATTAAGCATTGGTAACTGTCAGACCAAGTTTACTCATATATACTTTAGATTGATTTAAAACTTCA
TTTTTAATTTAAAAGGATCTAGGTGAAGATCCTTTTTGATAATCTCATGACCAAAATCCCTTAACGTGAG
TTTTCGTTCCACTGAGCGTCAGACCCCGTAGAAAAGATCAAAGGATCTTCTTGAGATCCTTTTTTTCTGC
GCGTAATCTGCTGCTTGCAAACAAAAAAACCACCGCTACCAGCGGTGGTTTGTTTGCCGGATCAAGAGCT
ACCAACTCTTTTTCCGAAGGTAACTGGCTTCAGCAGAGCGCAGATACCAAATACTGTTCTTCTAGTGTAG
CCGTAGTTAGGCCACCACTTCAAGAACTCTGTAGCACCGCCTACATACCTCGCTCTGCTAATCCTGTTAC
CAGTGGCTGCTGCCAGTGGCGATAAGTCGTGTCTTACCGGGTTGGACTCAAGACGATAGTTACCGGATAA
GGCGCAGCGGTCGGGCTGAACGGGGGGTTCGTGCACACAGCCCAGCTTGGAGCGAACGACCTACACCGAA
CTGAGATACCTACAGCGTGAGCTATGAGAAAGCGCCACGCTTCCCGAAGGGAGAAAGGCGGACAGGTATC
CGGTAAGCGGCAGGGTCGGAACAGGAGAGCGCACGAGGGAGCTTCCAGGGGGAAACGCCTGGTATCTTTA
TAGTCCTGTCGGGTTTCGCCACCTCTGACTTGAGCGTCGATTTTTGTGATGCTCGTCAGGGGGGCGGAGC
CTATGGAAAAACGCCAGCAACGCGGCCTTTTTACGGTTCCTGGCCTTTTGCTGGCCTTTTGCTCACATGT
TCTTTCCTGCGTTATCCCCTGATTCTGTGGATAACCGTATTACCGCCTTTGAGTGAGCTGATACCGCTCG
CCGCAGCCGAACGACCGAGCGCAGCGAGTCAGTGAGCGAGGAAGCGGAAGAGCGCCCAATACGCAAACCG
CCTCTCCCCGCGCGTTGGCCGATTCATTAATGCAGCTGTGGAATGTGTGTCAGTTAGGGTGTGGAAAGTC
CCCAGGCTCCCCAGCAGGCAGAAGTATGCAAAGCATGCATCTCAATTAGTCAGCAACCAGGTGTGGAAAG
TCCCCAGGCTCCCCAGCAGGCAGAAGTATGCAAAGCATGCATCTCAATTAGTCAGCAACCATAGTCCCGC
CCCTAACTCCGCCCATCCCGCCCCTAACTCCGCCCAGTTCCGCCCATTCTCCGCCCCATGGCTGACTAAT
TTTTTTTATTTATGCAGAGGCCGAGGCCGCCTCGGCCTCTGAGCTATTCCAGAAGTAGTGAGGAGGCTTT
TTTGGAGGCCTAGGCTTTTGCAAAAAGCTTGGACACAAGACAGGCTTGCGAGATATGTTTGAGAATACCA
CTTTATCCCGCGTCAGGGAGAGGCAGTGCGTAAAAAGACGCGGACTCATGTGAAATACTGGTTTTTAGTG
CGCCAGATCTCTATAATCTCGCGCAACCTATTTTCCCCTCGAACACTTTTTAAGCCGTAGATAAACAGGC
TGGGACACTTCACATGAGCGAAAAATACATCGTCACCTGGGACATGTTGCAGATCCATGCACGTAAACTC
GCAAGCCGACTGATGCCTTCTGAACAATGGAAAGGCATTATTGCCGTAAGCCGTGGCGGTCTGTACCGGG
TGCGTTACTGGCGCGTGAACTGGGTATTCGTCATGTCGATACCGTTTGTATTTCCAGCTACGATCACGAC
AACCAGCGCGAGCTTAAAGTGCTGAAACGCGCAGAAGGCGATGGCGAAGGCTTCATCGTTATTGATGACC
TGGTGGATACCGGTGGTACTGCGGTTGCGATTCGTGAAATGTATCCAAAAGCGCACTTTGTCACCATCTT
CGCAAAACCGGCTGGTCGTCCGCTGGTTGATGACTATGTTGTTGATATCCCGCAAGATACCTGGATTGAA
CAGCCGTGGGATATGGGCGTCGTATTCGTCCCGCCAATCTCCGGTCGCTAATCTTTTCAACGCCTGGCAC
TGCCGGGCGTTGTTCTTTTTAACTTCAGGCGGGTTACAATAGTTTCCAGTAAGTATTCTGGAGGCTGCAT
CCATGACACAGGCAAACCTGAGCGAAACCCTGTTCAAACCCCGCTTTAAACATCCTGAAACCTCGACGCT
AGTCCGCCGCTTTAATCACGGCGCACAACCGCCTGTGCAGTCGGCCCTTGATGGTAAAACCATCCCTCAC
TGGTATCGCATGATTAACCGTCTGATGTGGATCTGGCGCGGCATTGACCCACGCGAAATCCTCGACGTCC
AGGCACGTATTGTGATGAGCGATGCCGAACGTACCGACGATGATTTATACGATACGGTGATTGGCTACCG
TGGCGGCAACTGGATTTATGAGTGGGCCCCGGATCTTTGTGAAGGAACCTTACTTCTGTGGTGTGACATA
ATTGGACAAACTACCTACAGAGATTTAAAGCTCTAAGGTAAATATAAAATTTTTAAGTGTATAATGTGTT
AAACTACTGATTCTAATTGTTTGTGTATTTTAGATTCCAACCTATGGAACTGATGAATGGGAGCAGTGGT
GGAATGCCTTTAATGAGGAAAACCTGTTTTGCTCAGAAGAAATGCCATCTAGTGATGATGAGGCTACTGC
TGACTCTCAACATTCTACTCCTCCAAAAAAGAAGAGAAAGGTAGAAGACCCCAAGGACTTTCCTTCAGAA
TTGCTAAGTTTTTTGAGTCATGCTGTGTTTAGTAATAGAACTCTTGCTTGCTTTGCTATTTACACCACAA
AGGAAAAAGCTGCACTGCTATACAAGAAAATTATGGAAAAATATTCTGTAACCTTTATAAGTAGGCATAA
CAGTTATAATCATAACATACTGTTTTTTCTTACTCCACACAGGCATAGAGTGTCTGCTATTAATAACTAT
GCTCAAAAATTGTGTACCTTTAGCTTTTTAATTTGTAAAGGGGTTAATAAGGAATATTTGATGTATAGTG
CCTTGACTAGAGATCATAATCAGCCATACCACATTTGTAGAGGTTTTACTTGCTTTAAAAAACCTCCCAC
ACCTCCCCCTGAACCTGAAACATAAAATGAATGCAATTGTTGTTGTTAACTTGTTTATTGCAGCTTATAA
TGGTTACAAATAAAGCAATAGCATCACAAATTTCACAAATAAAGCATTTTTTTCACTGCATTCTAGTTGT
GGTTTGTCCAAACTCATCAATGTATCTTATCATGTCTGGATCAACTGGATAACTCAAGCTAACCAAAATC
ATCCCAAACTTCCCACCCCATACCCTATTACCACTGCCAATTACCTGTGGTTTCATTTACTCTAAACCTG
TGATTCCTCTGAATTATTTTCATTTTAAAGAAATTGTATTTGTTAAATATGTACTACAAACTTAGTAGTT
GGAAGGGCTAATTCACTCCCAAAGAAGACAAGATATCCTTGATCTGTGGATCTACCACACACAAGGCTAC
TTCCCTGATTAGCAGAACTACACACCAGGGCCAGGGGTCAGATATCCACTGACCTTTGGATGGTGCTACA
AGCTAGTACCAGTTGAGCCAGATAAGGTAGAAGAGGCCAATAAAGGAGAGAACACCAGCTTGTTACACCC
TGTGAGCCTGCATGGGATGGATGACCCGGAGAGAGAAGTGTTAGAGTGGAGGTTTGACAGCCGCCTAGCA
TTTCATCACGTGGCCCGAGAGCTGCATCCGGAGTACTTCAAGAACTGCTGATATCGAGCTTGCTACAAGG
GACTTTCCGCTGGGGACTTTCCAGGGAGGCGTGGCCTGGGCGGGACTGGGGAGTGGCGAGCCCTCAGATC
CTGCATATAAGCAGCTGCTTTTTGCCTGTACTGGGTCTCTCTGGTTAGACCAGATCTGAGCCTGGGAGCT
CTCTGGCTAACTAGGGAACCCACTGCTTAAGCCTCAATAAAGCTTGCCTTGAGTGCTTCAAGTAGTGTGT
GCCCGTCTGTTGTGTGACTCTGGTAACTAGAGATCCCTCAGACCCTTTTAGTCAGTGTGGAAAATCTCTA
GCAGTGGCGCCCGAACAGGGACTTGAAAGCGAAAGGGAAACCAGAGGAGCTCTCTCGACGCAGGACTCGG
CTTGCTGAAGCGCGCACGGCAAGAGGCGAGGGGCGGCGACTGGTGAGTACGCCAAAAATTTTGACTAGCG
GAGGCTAGAAGGAGAGAGATGGGTGCGAGAGCGTCAGTATTAAGCGGGGGAGAATTAGATCGCGATGGGA
AAAAATTCGGTTAAGGCCAGGGGGAAAGAAAAAATATAAATTAAAACATATAGTATGGGCAAGCAGGGAG
CTAGAACGATTCGCAGTTAATCCTGGCCTGTTAGAAACATCAGAAGGCTGTAGACAAATACTGGGACAGC
TACAACCATCCCTTCAGACAGGATCAGAAGAACTTAGATCATTATATAATACAGTAGCAACCCTCTATTG
TGTGCATCAAAGGATAGAGATAAAAGACACCAAGGAAGCTTTAGACAAGATAGAGGAAGAGCAAAACAAA
AGTAAGACCACCGCACAGCAAGCGGCCGGCCGCTGATCTTCAGACCTGGAGGAGGAGATATGAGGGACAA
TTGGAGAAGTGAATTATATAAATATAAAGTAGTAAAAATTGAACCATTAGGAGTAGCACCCACCAAGGCA
AAGAGAAGAGTGGTGCAGAGAGAAAAAAGAGCAGTGGGAATAGGAGCTTTGTTCCTTGGGTTCTTGGGAG
CAGCAGGAAGCACTATGGGCGCAGCGTCAATGACGCTGACGGTACAGGCCAGACAATTATTGTCTGGTAT
AGTGCAGCAGCAGAACAATTTGCTGAGGGCTATTGAGGCGCAACAGCATCTGTTGCAACTCACAGTCTGG
GGCATCAAGCAGCTCCAGGCAAGAATCCTGGCTGTGGAAAGATACCTAAAGGATCAACAGCTCCTGGGGA
TTTGGGGTTGCTCTGGAAAACTCATTTGCACCACTGCTGTGCCTTGGAATGCTAGTTGGAGTAATAAATC
TCTGGAACAGATTTGGAATCACACGACCTGGATGGAGTGGGACAGAGAAATTAACAATTACACAAGCTTA
ATACACTCCTTAATTGAAGAATCGCAAAACCAGCAAGAAAAGAATGAACAAGAATTATTGGAATTAGATA
AATGGGCAAGTTTGTGGAATTGGTTTAACATAACAAATTGGCTGTGGTATATAAAATTATTCATAA
Features (pLannotate 1.2.2; 36 found; start..end, strand, type, name):
     96..196     +  CDS            Rev (fragment): human immunodeficiency virus 1 (HIV-1) Rev protein; rev; enhances nuclear export of unspliced and incompletely spliced viral mRNAs
    233..350     +  misc_feature   cPPT/CTS: central polypurine tract and central termination sequence of HIV-1
    387..410     -  misc_feature   MCS (fragment): pBluescript multiple cloning site
    431..734     +  enhancer       CMV enhancer: human cytomegalovirus immediate early enhancer
    735..938     +  promoter       CMV promoter: human cytomegalovirus (CMV) immediate early promoter
   1468..1758    +  CDS            PHOT (fragment): PHOT_CHLRE - Experimental evidence at protein level: Swiss-Prot protein existence level 1. Protein kinase that acts as a blue light photoreceptor (PubMed:15695460, PubMed:24285544). Required for non-photochemical quenching (NPQ), a mechanism that converts and dissipates the harmful excess absorbed light energy into heat and protect the photosynthetic apparatus from photo-oxidative damage (PubMed:27626383). Controls the energy-dependent chlorophyll fluorescence quenching (qE) activity of chlorophyll excited states by inducing the expression of the qE effector protein LHCSR3 in high light intens
   2488..2568    +  CDS            STIM1 (fragment): STIM1_HUMAN - Also known as GOK From Homo sapiens (Human).
   2593..3300    +  CDS            mCherry: mCherry is a basic (constitutively fluorescent) red fluorescent protein published in 2004, derived from Discosoma sp.. It is reported to be a very rapidly-maturing monomer with low acid sensitivity.
   3474..3504    +  misc_feature   MCS (fragment): pUC18/19 multiple cloning site
   3505..3523    +  misc_feature   MCS (fragment): pBluescript multiple cloning site
   3523..4111    +  misc_feature   WPRE: woodchuck hepatitis virus posttranscriptional regulatory element
   4112..4134    +  misc_feature   MCS (fragment): pBluescript multiple cloning site
   4151..4219    +  CDS            nef (fragment): NEF_HV1Z2 - Experimental evidence at protein level: Swiss-Prot protein existence level 1. Extracellular Nef protein targets CD4(+) T-lymphocytes for apoptosis by interacting with CXCR4 surface receptors. From Human immunodeficiency virus type 1 group M subtype D (isolate Z2/CDC-Z34) (HIV-1).
   4221..4454    +  LTR            3' LTR (ΔU3): self-inactivating 3' long terminal repeat (LTR) from HIV-1
   4479..4497    -  promoter       SP6 promoter: promoter for bacteriophage SP6 RNA polymerase
   4725..5004    +  CDS            TcR (fragment): tetracycline efflux protein; tet; confers resistance to tetracycline
   5005..5053    -  misc_feature   bom (fragment): basis of mobility region from pBR322
   5155..5190    -  CDS            rop (fragment): Rop protein, which maintains plasmids at low copy number; rop
   5285..5389    +  promoter       AmpR promoter: bla
   5390..6250    +  CDS            AmpR: β-lactamase; bla; confers resistance to ampicillin, carbenicillin, and related antibiotics
   6421..7009    +  rep_origin     ori: high-copy-number ColE1/pMB1/pBR322/pUC origin of replication
   7192..7248    +  CDS            lacI (fragment): lac repressor; lacI; The lac repressor binds to the lac operator to inhibit transcription in E. coli. This inhibition can be relieved by adding lactose or isopropyl-β-D-thiogalactopyranoside (IPTG).
   7255..7584    +  promoter       SV40 promoter: SV40 enhancer and early promoter
   7784..7903    +  CDS            gpt (fragment): XGPT_ECOLI - Also known as gpp, gxu. Experimental evidence at protein level: Swiss-Prot protein existence level 1. Purine salvage pathway enzyme that catalyzes the transfer of the ribosyl-5-phosphate group from 5-phospho-alpha-D-ribose 1- diphosphate (PRPP) to the N9 position of the 6-oxopurines guanine and xanthine to form the corresponding ribonucleotides GMP (guanosine 5'- monophosphate) and XMP (xanthosine 5'-monophosphate), with the release of PPi. To a lesser extent, also acts on hypoxanthine (PubMed:9100006, PubMed:3886014). Does not ribophosphorylate adenine (PubMed:3886014). From Esch
   7903..8238    +  CDS            gpt (fragment): XGPT_ECOLI - Also known as gpp, gxu. Experimental evidence at protein level: Swiss-Prot protein existence level 1. Purine salvage pathway enzyme that catalyzes the transfer of the ribosyl-5-phosphate group from 5-phospho-alpha-D-ribose 1- diphosphate (PRPP) to the N9 position of the 6-oxopurines guanine and xanthine to form the corresponding ribonucleotides GMP (guanosine 5'- monophosphate) and XMP (xanthosine 5'-monophosphate), with the release of PPi. To a lesser extent, also acts on hypoxanthine (PubMed:9100006, PubMed:3886014). Does not ribophosphorylate adenine (PubMed:3886014). From Esch
   8333..8638    +  CDS            frsA (fragment): FRSA_ECOLI - Also known as yafA. Experimental evidence at protein level: Swiss-Prot protein existence level 1. Catalyzes the hydrolysis of esters (PubMed:15808744). Displays esterase activity toward pNP-butyrate (PubMed:15808744). May stimulate mixed-acid fermentation by acting as a fermentation/respiration switch that down-regulates respiration and up- regulates fermentation rates (PubMed:15169777). From Escherichia coli (strain K12).
   8642..8716    +  CDS            small t antigen (fragment): SV40 (simian virus 40) small t antigen
   8718..8783    +  intron         small t intron: SV40 (simian virus 40) small t antigen intron
   8913..8933    +  CDS            SV40 NLS: nuclear localization signal of SV40 (simian virus 40) large T antigen
   9252..9335    +  CDS            large T antigen (fragment): large T antigen from SV40 (simian virus 40)
   9358..9492    +  polyA_signal   SV40 poly(A) signal: SV40 polyadenylation signal
   9659..9988    +  CDS            nef (fragment): NEF_HV1BR - Experimental evidence at protein level: Swiss-Prot protein existence level 1. Extracellular Nef protein targets CD4(+) T-lymphocytes for apoptosis by interacting with CXCR4 surface receptors (PubMed:14990729). From Human immunodeficiency virus type 1 group M subtype B (isolate BRU/LAI) (HIV-1).
  10036..10293   +  LTR            5' LTR (truncated): truncated 5' long terminal repeat (LTR) from HIV-1
  10340..10465   +  misc_feature   HIV-1 Ψ: packaging signal of human immunodeficiency virus type 1
  10449..10787   +  CDS            HIV-1 gag (fragment): gag protein from human immunodeficiency virus 1; gag
  10962..11195   +  misc_feature   RRE: The Rev response element (RRE) of HIV-1 allows for Rev-dependent mRNA export from the nucleus to the cytoplasm.
