[The description below was written by a language model from this plasmid's Addgene catalogue record and pLannotate feature annotations shown in this document.]
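Description:
pHR_CMV_MeltNLS/NES-40-mCherry is a lentiviral transfer plasmid for mammalian expression, built on the pHR backbone (about 11.5 kb in the sequenced record). It is propagated in E. coli through a high-copy ColE1/pUC-type origin and selected with ampicillin via the bla gene. The backbone also carries remnants typical of older HIV-1-derived vectors: fragments of TcR, rop and bom, plus an SV40 promoter-driven gpt cassette with SV40 small t intron and polyadenylation sequences lying outside the proviral region. The viral elements comprise a truncated 5' LTR, the Ψ packaging signal with a partial gag sequence, the RRE for Rev-dependent export of the genomic RNA, the cPPT/CTS, a WPRE downstream of the transgene to enhance transcript expression, and a self-inactivating ΔU3 3' LTR. Packaging functions are not encoded and must be supplied in trans to make virus.

The payload is driven by the CMV immediate-early enhancer and promoter and encodes MeltNLS/NES-40 fused at its C-terminal end to mCherry. According to the record, this protein's nuclear localization is controlled by a Melt variant, a temperature-responsive protein module, tuned to a switching temperature of 40°C. The name implies that both nuclear localization and nuclear export signals are included, although these are not individually annotated. Automated annotation of the open reading frame detects a segment resembling a phototropin-type photoreceptor domain and a short fragment of human STIM1 just upstream of mCherry, consistent with the listed human and synthetic origin; much of the coding region is otherwise unannotated. The red fluorescent tag lets nucleocytoplasmic distribution be followed by imaging, so the construct suits transient or stable lentiviral expression of a thermally controlled localization tool or reporter in mammalian cells.
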