Addgene plasmid #234066: pHR_CMV_MeltNLS/NES-40-mCherry
Purpose: Encodes a protein that localizes to nucleus under the control of a Melt variant with a switching temperature of 40°C
Depositing lab: Lukasz Bugaj. Depositing organization: University of Pennsylvania. Publication: A temperature-inducible protein module for control of mammalian cell fate. Benman W, Huang Z, Iyengar P, Wilde D, Mumford TR, Bugaj LJ. Nat Methods. 2025 Jan 23. doi: 10.1038/s41592-024-02572-4. PubMed 39849131.
Backbone
  Vector backbone: pHR
  Vector type: Mammalian Expression, Lentiviral
Growth in bacteria
  Bacterial resistance: Ampicillin, 100 μg/mL
  Growth temperature: 37°C
  Growth strain: NEB Stable
  Copy number: Unknown
Gene/Insert
  Gene/Insert name: MeltNLS/NES-40-mCherry
  Species: H. sapiens (human), Synthetic
  Promoter: CMV
  Cloning method: Gibson Cloning
  Sequencing primers: 5′ CGCAAATGGGCGGTAGGCGTG
Terms and licenses: Academic/Nonprofit Terms; Industry Terms: Not Available to Industry
How to cite: pHR_CMV_MeltNLS/NES-40-mCherry was a gift from Lukasz Bugaj (Addgene plasmid # 234066 ; http://n2t.net/addgene:234066 ; RRID:Addgene_234066)
